Addgene plasmid #176651: pCDH-EF1-mVenus-p27K−
Purpose: It encodes an mVenus fused to a mutant p27K-, which lacks binding affinity to Cdk. This reporter helps to identify quiescent disseminated tumor cells (in G0 phase of cell cycle).
Depositing lab: Mohamed Bentires-Alj. Depositing organization: University Hospital of Basel. Publication: Hepatic stellate cells suppress NK cell-sustained breast cancer dormancy. Correia AL, Guimaraes JC, Auf der Maur P, De Silva D, Trefny MP, Okamoto R, Bruno S, Schmidt A, Mertz K, Volkmann K, Terracciano L, Zippelius A, Vetter M, Kurzeder C, Weber WP, Bentires-Alj M. Nature. 2021 Jun;594(7864):566-571. doi: 10.1038/s41586-021-03614-z. Epub 2021 Jun 2. PubMed 34079127.
Backbone
  Vector backbone: pCDH
  Backbone manufacturer: System Biosciences
  Backbone size w/o insert (bp): 7082
  Total vector size (bp): 8420
  Vector type: Lentiviral
  Selectable markers: Puromycin
Growth in bacteria
  Bacterial resistance: Ampicillin, 100 μg/mL
  Growth temperature: 37°C
  Growth strain: NEB Stable
  Copy number: High Copy
Gene/Insert
  Gene/Insert name: mVenus-p27K- (alt name: Cdkn1b)
  Species: M. musculus (mouse)
  Insert size (bp): 1338
  Mutation: Mutant K- (lacks affinity to Cdk)
  Entrez Gene: Cdkn1b (a.k.a. Kip1, p27, p27Kip1)
  Tag / fusion protein: mVenus (N terminal on backbone)
Resource information
  A portion of this plasmid was derived from a plasmid made by: Toshihiko Oki and Toshio Kitamura, The University of Tokyo
Terms and licenses: Academic/Nonprofit Terms; Industry Terms: Not Available to Industry
How to cite: pCDH-EF1-mVenus-p27K− was a gift from Mohamed Bentires-Alj (Addgene plasmid # 176651 ; http://n2t.net/addgene:176651 ; RRID:Addgene_176651)
