[The description below was written by a language model from this plasmid's Addgene catalogue record and pLannotate feature annotations shown in this document.]
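Description:
pCDH-EF1-mVenus-p27K− is a third-generation-style HIV-1 lentiviral transfer plasmid built on the pCDH backbone. It is maintained in E. coli through a high-copy ColE1/pUC origin and an ampicillin resistance gene. The catalogue lists a total size of 8,420 bp, close to the 8,438 nt of the sequenced record. The viral portion begins with a chimeric RSV promoter/truncated 5' LTR, which drives Tat-independent transcription of the genomic RNA in packaging cells. This is followed by the Ψ packaging signal with a gag fragment, the Rev response element for nuclear export of the unspliced genome, and the cPPT/CTS, which aids nuclear import in target cells. A WPRE lies downstream of the cargo to boost transcript expression. The genome closes with a truncated 3' LTR, followed by an SV40 polyadenylation signal and SV40 origin.

The internal cassette uses the EF-1α core promoter joined to an HTLV-1 LTR segment, a common composite promoter giving constitutive expression in mammalian cells. It drives mVenus, a monomeric yellow fluorescent protein, fused at the N-terminus of mouse Cdkn1b (p27Kip1) carrying the K− mutation, which abolishes binding to Cdks. The fusion should therefore not itself impose cell-cycle arrest, while still reporting p27 abundance. A puromycin N-acetyltransferase gene sits just downstream for selecting transduced cells. No separate promoter or linking element for it is annotated, so the record does not show how it is expressed. According to the depositor, the reporter marks cells in G0 and is used to identify quiescent disseminated tumour cells, as in studies of breast cancer dormancy.
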