Features (pLannotate 1.2.2; 27 found; start..end, strand, type, name):
    112..338     +  promoter       RSV promoter: Rous sarcoma virus enhancer/promoter
    339..519     +  LTR            5' LTR (truncated): truncated 5' long terminal repeat (LTR) from HIV-1
    566..691     +  misc_feature   HIV-1 Ψ: packaging signal of human immunodeficiency virus type 1
    675..1013    +  CDS            HIV-1 gag (fragment): gag protein from human immunodeficiency virus 1; gag
   1184..1417    +  misc_feature   RRE: The Rev response element (RRE) of HIV-1 allows for Rev-dependent mRNA export from the nucleus to the cytoplasm.
   1794..1894    +  CDS            Rev (fragment): human immunodeficiency virus 1 (HIV-1) Rev protein; rev; enhances nuclear export of unspliced and incompletely spliced viral mRNAs
   1913..2029    +  misc_feature   cPPT/CTS: central polypurine tract and central termination sequence of HIV-1
   2072..2283    +  promoter       EF-1α core promoter: core promoter for human elongation factor EF-1α
   2296..2564    +  LTR            5' LTR (truncated): truncated 5' long terminal repeat (LTR) from human T-cell leukemia virus (HTLV) type 1
   2592..3308    +  CDS            mVenus: mVenus is a basic (constitutively fluorescent) yellow fluorescent protein published in 2006, derived from Aequorea victoria. It is reported to be a rapidly-maturing monomer with moderate acid sensitivity.
   3345..3935    +  CDS            Cdkn1b: CDN1B_MOUSE - Experimental evidence at protein level: Swiss-Prot protein existence level 1. Important regulator of cell cycle progression (PubMed:8033213, PubMed:12972555). Inhibits the kinase activity of CDK2 bound to cyclin A, but has little inhibitory activity on CDK2 bound to SPDYA (By similarity). Involved in G1 arrest. Potent inhibitor of cyclin E- and cyclin A-CDK2 complexes (PubMed:8033213). Forms a complex with cyclin type D-CDK4 complexes and is involved in the assembly, stability, and modulation of CCND1-CDK4 complex activation. Acts either as an inhibitor or an activator of cyclin
   4011..4610    +  CDS            PuroR: puromycin N-acetyltransferase; pac from Streptomyces alboniger; confers resistance to puromycin
   4623..5211    +  misc_feature   WPRE: woodchuck hepatitis virus posttranscriptional regulatory element
   5206..5313    +  CDS            nef (fragment): NEF_SIVS4 - Experimental evidence at protein level: Swiss-Prot protein existence level 1. Interferes with TCR signaling from the cell membrane. Interacts with CD247/TCRZ (TCR zeta chain) and exert potent down- regulation of cell surface TCR/CD3 complexes. From Simian immunodeficiency virus (isolate F236/smH4) (SIV-sm) (Simian immunodeficiency virus sooty mangabey monkey).
   5338..5518    +  LTR            5' LTR (truncated): truncated 5' long terminal repeat (LTR) from HIV-1
   5590..5711    +  polyA_signal   SV40 poly(A) signal: SV40 polyadenylation signal
   5751..5886    +  rep_origin     SV40 ori: SV40 origin of replication
   5943..5959    -  protein_bind   lac operator: The lac repressor binds to the lac operator to inhibit transcription in E. coli. This inhibition can be relieved by adding lactose or isopropyl-β-D-thiogalactopyranoside (IPTG). lac repressor encoded by lacI
   5967..5997    -  promoter       lac promoter: promoter for the E. coli lac operon
   6012..6033    -  protein_bind   CAP binding site: CAP binding activates transcription in the presence of cAMP. E. coli catabolite activator protein
   6046..6138    -  CDS            lacI (fragment): lac repressor; lacI; The lac repressor binds to the lac operator to inhibit transcription in E. coli. This inhibition can be relieved by adding lactose or isopropyl-β-D-thiogalactopyranoside (IPTG).
   6321..6909    -  rep_origin     ori: high-copy-number ColE1/pMB1/pBR322/pUC origin of replication
   7080..7940    -  CDS            AmpR: β-lactamase; bla; confers resistance to ampicillin, carbenicillin, and related antibiotics
   7941..8045    -  promoter       AmpR promoter: bla
   8140..8175    +  CDS            rop (fragment): Rop protein, which maintains plasmids at low copy number; rop
   8277..8376    +  misc_feature   bom (fragment): basis of mobility region from pBR322
   8382..98      -  CDS            lacZα (fragment) (across the origin): LacZα fragment of β-galactosidase; lacZ fragment
>Addgene plasmid #176651 | pCDH-EF1-mVenus-p27K− | addgene full sequence | sequence record 354255 | Addgene NGS Result
ATTACGCCAGCTGGCGAAAGGGGGATGTGCTGCAAGGCGATTAAGTTGGGTAACGCCAGGGTTTTCCCAG
TCACGACGTTGTAAAACGACGGCCAGTGCCAAGCTGACGCGTGTAGTCTTATGCAATACTCTTGTAGTCT
TGCAACATGGTAACGATGAGTTAGCAACATGCCTTACAAGGAGAGAAAAAGCACCGTGCATGCCGATTGG
TGGAAGTAAGGTGGTACGATCGTGCCTTATTAGGAAGGCAACAGACGGGTCTGACATGGATTGGACGAAC
CACTGAATTGCCGCATTGCAGAGATATTGTATTTAAGTGCCTAGCTCGATACATAAACGGGTCTCTCTGG
TTAGACCAGATCTGAGCCTGGGAGCTCTCTGGCTAACTAGGGAACCCACTGCTTAAGCCTCAATAAAGCT
TGCCTTGAGTGCTTCAAGTAGTGTGTGCCCGTCTGTTGTGTGACTCTGGTAACTAGAGATCCCTCAGACC
CTTTTAGTCAGTGTGGAAAATCTCTAGCAGTGGCGCCCGAACAGGGACTTGAAAGCGAAAGGGAAACCAG
AGGAGCTCTCTCGACGCAGGACTCGGCTTGCTGAAGCGCGCACGGCAAGAGGCGAGGGGCGGCGACTGGT
GAGTACGCCAAAAATTTTGACTAGCGGAGGCTAGAAGGAGAGAGATGGGTGCGAGAGCGTCAGTATTAAG
CGGGGGAGAATTAGATCGCGATGGGAAAAAATTCGGTTAAGGCCAGGGGGAAAGAAAAAATATAAATTAA
AACATATAGTATGGGCAAGCAGGGAGCTAGAACGATTCGCAGTTAATCCTGGCCTGTTAGAAACATCAGA
AGGCTGTAGACAAATACTGGGACAGCTACAACCATCCCTTCAGACAGGATCAGAAGAACTTAGATCATTA
TATAATACAGTAGCAACCCTCTATTGTGTGCATCAAAGGATAGAGATAAAAGACACCAAGGAAGCTTTAG
ACAAGATAGAGGAAGAGCAAAACAAAAGTAAGACCACCGCACAGCAAGCGGCCACTGATCTTCAGACCTG
GAGGAGGAGATATGAGGGACAATTGGAGAAGTGAATTATATAAATATAAAGTAGTAAAAATTGAACCATT
AGGAGTAGCACCCACCAAGGCAAAGAGAAGAGTGGTGCAGAGAGAAAAAAGAGCAGTGGGAATAGGAGCT
TTGTTCCTTGGGTTCTTGGGAGCAGCAGGAAGCACTATGGGCGCAGCGTCAATGACGCTGACGGTACAGG
CCAGACAATTATTGTCTGGTATAGTGCAGCAGCAGAACAATTTGCTGAGGGCTATTGAGGCGCAACAGCA
TCTGTTGCAACTCACAGTCTGGGGCATCAAGCAGCTCCAGGCAAGAATCCTGGCTGTGGAAAGATACCTA
AAGGATCAACAGCTCCTGGGGATTTGGGGTTGCTCTGGAAAACTCATTTGCACCACTGCTGTGCCTTGGA
ATGCTAGTTGGAGTAATAAATCTCTGGAACAGATTTGGAATCACACGACCTGGATGGAGTGGGACAGAGA
AATTAACAATTACACAAGCTTAATACACTCCTTAATTGAAGAATCGCAAAACCAGCAAGAAAAGAATGAA
CAAGAATTATTGGAATTAGATAAATGGGCAAGTTTGTGGAATTGGTTTAACATAACAAATTGGCTGTGGT
ATATAAAATTATTCATAATGATAGTAGGAGGCTTGGTAGGTTTAAGAATAGTTTTTGCTGTACTTTCTAT
AGTGAATAGAGTTAGGCAGGGATATTCACCATTATCGTTTCAGACCCACCTCCCAACCCCGAGGGGACCC
GACAGGCCCGAAGGAATAGAAGAAGAAGGTGGAGAGAGAGACAGAGACAGATCCATTCGATTAGTGAACG
GATCTCGACGGTATCGGTTAACTTTTAAAAGAAAAGGGGGGATTGGGGGGTACAGTGCAGGGGAAAGAAT
AGTAGACATAATAGCAACAGACATACAAACTAAAGAATTACAAAAACAAATTACAAAATTCAAAATTTTA
TCGATACTAGTGGATCTGCGATCGCTCCGGTGCCCGTCAGTGGGCAGAGCGCACATCGCCCACAGTCCCC
GAGAAGTTGGGGGGAGGGGTCGGCAATTGAACGGGTGCCTAGAGAAGGTGGCGCGGGGTAAACTGGGAAA
GTGATGTCGTGTACTGGCTCCGCCTTTTTCCCGAGGGTGGGGGAGAACCGTATATAAGTGCAGTAGTCGC
CGTGAACGTTCTTTTTCGCAACGGGTTTGCCGCCAGAACACAGCTGAAGCTTCGAGGGGCTCGCATCTCT
CCTTCACGCGCCCGCCGCCCTACCTGAGGCCGCCATCCACGCCGGTTGAGTCGCGTTCTGCCGCCTCCCG
CCTGTGGTGCCTCCTGAACTGCGTCCGCCGTCTAGGTAAGTTTAAAGCTCAGGTCGAGACCGGGCCTTTG
TCCGGCGCTCCCTTGGAGCCTACCTAGACTCAGCCGGCTCTCCACGCTTTGCCTGACCCTGCTTGCTCAA
CTCTACGTCTTTGTTTCGTTTTCTGTTCTGCGCCGTTACAGATCCAAGCTGTGACCGGCGCCTACTCTAG
AATGGTGAGCAAGGGCGAGGAGCTGTTCACCGGGGTGGTGCCCATCCTGGTCGAGCTGGACGGCGACGTA
AACGGCCACAAGTTCAGCGTGTCCGGCGAGGGCGAGGGCGATGCCACCTACGGCAAGCTGACCCTGAAGC
TGATCTGCACCACCGGCAAGCTGCCCGTGCCCTGGCCCACCCTCGTGACCACCCTGGGCTACGGCCTGCA
GTGCTTCGCCCGCTACCCCGACCACATGAAGCAGCACGACTTCTTCAAGTCCGCCATGCCCGAAGGCTAC
GTCCAGGAGCGCACCATCTTCTTCAAGGACGACGGCAACTACAAGACCCGCGCCGAGGTGAAGTTCGAGG
GCGACACCCTGGTGAACCGCATCGAGCTGAAGGGCATCGACTTCAAGGAGGACGGCAACATCCTGGGGCA
CAAGCTGGAGTACAACTACAACAGCCACAACGTCTATATCACCGCCGACAAGCAGAAGAACGGCATCAAG
GCCAACTTCAAGATCCGCCACAACATCGAGGACGGCGGCGTGCAGCTCGCCGACCACTACCAGCAGAACA
CCCCCATCGGCGACGGCCCCGTGCTGCTGCCCGACAACCACTACCTGAGCTACCAGTCCAAGCTGAGCAA
AGACCCCAACGAGAAGCGCGATCACATGGTCCTGCTGGAGTTCGTGACCGCCGCCGGGATCACTCTCGGC
ATGGACGAGCTGTACAAGGGATATCCATCACACTGGCGGCCGCTCGAGGCCACCATGTCAAACGTGAGAG
TGTCTAACGGGAGCCCGAGCCTGGAGCGGATGGACGCCAGACAAGCGGAGCACCCCAAGCCTTCCGCCTG
CAGAAATCTCTTCGGCCCGGTCAATCATGAAGAACTAACCCGGGACTTGGAGAAGCACTGCCGGGATATG
GAAGAAGCGAGTCAGCGCAAGTGGAATGCCGACGCCCAGAATCATAAGCCCCTGGAGGGCAGATACGAGT
GGCAGGAGGTGGAGAGGGGCAGCTTGCCCGAGTTCTACTACAGGCCCCCGCGCCCCCCCAAGAGCGCCTG
CAAGGTGCTGGCGCAGGAGAGCCAGGATGTCAGCGGGAGCCGCCAGGCGGTGCCTTTAATTGGGTCTCAG
GCAAACTCTGAGGACCGGCATTTGGTGGACCAAATGCCTGACTCGTCAGACAATCCGGCTGGGTTAGCGG
AGCAGTGTCCAGGGATGAGGAAGCGACCTGCTGCAGAAGATTCTTCTTCGCAAAACAAAAGGGCCAACAG
AACAGAAGAAAATGTTTCAGACGGTTCCCCGAACGCTGGCACTGTGGAGCAGACGCCCAAGAAGCCCGGC
CTTCGACGCCAGACGGGATCCGCGGCCGCTGAGGGCAGAGGAAGTCTTCTAACATGCGGTGACGTGGAGG
AGAATCCCGGCCCTTCCGGGATGACCGAGTACAAGCCCACGGTGCGCCTCGCCACCCGCGACGACGTCCC
CAGGGCCGTACGCACCCTCGCCGCCGCGTTCGCCGACTACCCCGCCACGCGCCACACCGTCGATCCGGAC
CGCCACATCGAGCGGGTCACCGAGCTGCAAGAACTCTTCCTCACGCGCGTCGGGCTCGACATCGGCAAGG
TGTGGGTCGCGGACGACGGCGCCGCGGTGGCGGTCTGGACCACGCCGGAGAGCGTCGAAGCGGGGGCGGT
GTTCGCCGAGATCGGCCCGCGCATGGCCGAGTTGAGCGGTTCCCGGCTGGCCGCGCAGCAACAGATGGAA
GGCCTCCTGGCGCCGCACCGGCCCAAGGAGCCCGCGTGGTTCCTGGCCACCGTCGGCGTCTCGCCCGACC
ACCAGGGCAAGGGTCTGGGCAGCGCCGTCGTGCTCCCCGGAGTGGAGGCGGCCGAGCGCGCCGGGGTGCC
CGCCTTCCTGGAGACCTCCGCGCCCCGCAACCTCCCCTTCTACGAGCGGCTCGGCTTCACCGTCACCGCC
GACGTCGAGGTGCCCGAAGGACCGCGCACCTGGTGCATGACCCGCAAGCCCGGTGCCTGAATCTAGGTCG
ACAATCAACCTCTGGATTACAAAATTTGTGAAAGATTGACTGGTATTCTTAACTATGTTGCTCCTTTTAC
GCTATGTGGATACGCTGCTTTAATGCCTTTGTATCATGCTATTGCTTCCCGTATGGCTTTCATTTTCTCC
TCCTTGTATAAATCCTGGTTGCTGTCTCTTTATGAGGAGTTGTGGCCCGTTGTCAGGCAACGTGGCGTGG
TGTGCACTGTGTTTGCTGACGCAACCCCCACTGGTTGGGGCATTGCCACCACCTGTCAGCTCCTTTCCGG
GACTTTCGCTTTCCCCCTCCCTATTGCCACGGCGGAACTCATCGCCGCCTGCCTTGCCCGCTGCTGGACA
GGGGCTCGGCTGTTGGGCACTGACAATTCCGTGGTGTTGTCGGGGAAATCATCGTCCTTTCCTTGGCTGC
TCGCCTGTGTTGCCACCTGGATTCTGCGCGGGACGTCCTTCTGCTACGTCCCTTCGGCCCTCAATCCAGC
GGACCTTCCTTCCCGCGGCCTGCTGCCGGCTCTGCGGCCTCTTCCGCGTCTTCGCCTTCGCCCTCAGACG
AGTCGGATCTCCCTTTGGGCCGCCTCCCCGCCTGGTACCTTTAAGACCAATGACTTACAAGGCAGCTGTA
GATCTTAGCCACTTTTTAAAAGAAAAGGGGGGACTGGAAGGGCTAATTCACTCCCAACGAAGATAAGATC
TGCTTTTTGCTTGTACTGGGTCTCTCTGGTTAGACCAGATCTGAGCCTGGGAGCTCTCTGGCTAACTAGG
GAACCCACTGCTTAAGCCTCAATAAAGCTTGCCTTGAGTGCTTCAAGTAGTGTGTGCCCGTCTGTTGTGT
GACTCTGGTAACTAGAGATCCCTCAGACCCTTTTAGTCAGTGTGGAAAATCTCTAGCAGTAGTAGTTCAT
GTCATCTTATTATTCAGTATTTATAACTTGCAAAGAAATGAATATCAGAGAGTGAGAGGAACTTGTTTAT
TGCAGCTTATAATGGTTACAAATAAAGCAATAGCATCACAAATTTCACAAATAAAGCATTTTTTTCACTG
CATTCTAGTTGTGGTTTGTCCAAACTCATCAATGTATCTTATCATGTCTGGCTCTAGCTATCCCGCCCCT
AACTCCGCCCATCCCGCCCCTAACTCCGCCCAGTTCCGCCCATTCTCCGCCCCATGGCTGACTAATTTTT
TTTATTTATGCAGAGGCCGAGGCCGCCTCGGCCTCTGAGCTATTCCAGAAGTAGTGAGGAGGCTTTTTTG
GAGGCCTAGACTTTTGCAGAGACCAAATTCGTAATCATGTCATAGCTGTTTCCTGTGTGAAATTGTTATC
CGCTCACAATTCCACACAACATACGAGCCGGAAGCATAAAGTGTAAAGCCTGGGGTGCCTAATGAGTGAG
CTAACTCACATTAATTGCGTTGCGCTCACTGCCCGCTTTCCAGTCGGGAAACCTGTCGTGCCAGCTGCAT
TAATGAATCGGCCAACGCGCGGGGAGAGGCGGTTTGCGTATTGGGCGCTCTTCCGCTTCCTCGCTCACTG
ACTCGCTGCGCTCGGTCGTTCGGCTGCGGCGAGCGGTATCAGCTCACTCAAAGGCGGTAATACGGTTATC
CACAGAATCAGGGGATAACGCAGGAAAGAACATGTGAGCAAAAGGCCAGCAAAAGGCCAGGAACCGTAAA
AAGGCCGCGTTGCTGGCGTTTTTCCATAGGCTCCGCCCCCCTGACGAGCATCACAAAAATCGACGCTCAA
GTCAGAGGTGGCGAAACCCGACAGGACTATAAAGATACCAGGCGTTTCCCCCTGGAAGCTCCCTCGTGCG
CTCTCCTGTTCCGACCCTGCCGCTTACCGGATACCTGTCCGCCTTTCTCCCTTCGGGAAGCGTGGCGCTT
TCTCATAGCTCACGCTGTAGGTATCTCAGTTCGGTGTAGGTCGTTCGCTCCAAGCTGGGCTGTGTGCACG
AACCCCCCGTTCAGCCCGACCGCTGCGCCTTATCCGGTAACTATCGTCTTGAGTCCAACCCGGTAAGACA
CGACTTATCGCCACTGGCAGCAGCCACTGGTAACAGGATTAGCAGAGCGAGGTATGTAGGCGGTGCTACA
GAGTTCTTGAAGTGGTGGCCTAACTACGGCTACACTAGAAGAACAGTATTTGGTATCTGCGCTCTGCTGA
AGCCAGTTACCTTCGGAAAAAGAGTTGGTAGCTCTTGATCCGGCAAACAAACCACCGCTGGTAGCGGTGG
TTTTTTTGTTTGCAAGCAGCAGATTACGCGCAGAAAAAAAGGATCTCAAGAAGATCCTTTGATCTTTTCT
ACGGGGTCTGACGCTCAGTGGAACGAAAACTCACGTTAAGGGATTTTGGTCATGAGATTATCAAAAAGGA
TCTTCACCTAGATCCTTTTAAATTAAAAATGAAGTTTTAAATCAATCTAAAGTATATATGAGTAAACTTG
GTCTGACAGTTACCAATGCTTAATCAGTGAGGCACCTATCTCAGCGATCTGTCTATTTCGTTCATCCATA
GTTGCCTGACTCCCCGTCGTGTAGATAACTACGATACGGGAGGGCTTACCATCTGGCCCCAGTGCTGCAA
TGATACCGCGAGACCCACGCTCACCGGCTCCAGATTTATCAGCAATAAACCAGCCAGCCGGAAGGGCCGA
GCGCAGAAGTGGTCCTGCAACTTTATCCGCCTCCATCCAGTCTATTAATTGTTGCCGGGAAGCTAGAGTA
AGTAGTTCGCCAGTTAATAGTTTGCGCAACGTTGTTGCCATTGCTACAGGCATCGTGGTGTCACGCTCGT
CGTTTGGTATGGCTTCATTCAGCTCCGGTTCCCAACGATCAAGGCGAGTTACATGATCCCCCATGTTGTG
CAAAAAAGCGGTTAGCTCCTTCGGTCCTCCGATCGTTGTCAGAAGTAAGTTGGCCGCAGTGTTATCACTC
ATGGTTATGGCAGCACTGCATAATTCTCTTACTGTCATGCCATCCGTAAGATGCTTTTCTGTGACTGGTG
AGTACTCAACCAAGTCATTCTGAGAATAGTGTATGCGGCGACCGAGTTGCTCTTGCCCGGCGTCAATACG
GGATAATACCGCGCCACATAGCAGAACTTTAAAAGTGCTCATCATTGGAAAACGTTCTTCGGGGCGAAAA
CTCTCAAGGATCTTACCGCTGTTGAGATCCAGTTCGATGTAACCCACTCGTGCACCCAACTGATCTTCAG
CATCTTTTACTTTCACCAGCGTTTCTGGGTGAGCAAAAACAGGAAGGCAAAATGCCGCAAAAAAGGGAAT
AAGGGCGACACGGAAATGTTGAATACTCATACTCTTCCTTTTTCAATATTATTGAAGCATTTATCAGGGT
TATTGTCTCATGAGCGGATACATATTTGAATGTATTTAGAAAAATAAACAAATAGGGGTTCCGCGCACAT
TTCCCCGAAAAGTGCCACCTGACGTCTAAGAAACCATTATTATCATGACATTAACCTATAAAAATAGGCG
TATCACGAGGCCCTTTCGTCTCGCGCGTTTCGGTGATGACGGTGAAAACCTCTGACACATGCAGCTCCCG
GAGACGGTCACAGCTTGTCTGTAAGCGGATGCCGGGAGCAGACAAGCCCGTCAGGGCGCGTCAGCGGGTG
TTGGCGGGTGTCGGGGCTGGCTTAACTATGCGGCATCAGAGCAGATTGTACTGAGAGTGCACCATATGCG
GTGTGAAATACCGCACAGATGCGTAAGGAGAAAATACCGCATCAGGCGCCATTCGCCATTCAGGCTGCGC
AACTGTTGGGAAGGGCGATCGGTGCGGGCCTCTTCGCT
